>Addgene plasmid #24470 | U653-HTR | addgene partial sequence | sequence record 30340 | 24470 with T7-term
TTCTTTCGGGCTTTGTTAGCAGCCGGATCTGCTCGAGTTAATGGTGATGATGGTGATGGGTACCAGATAT
ATAAGATTGTGCCAAATCCACTTGTTTTTGAAGATTTTCAATCATTGATTCATATTCCCTTGTCTGATGA
TACATTTTTTGTTCCAATTCTACTTTTTCTCTTCTGTATTGAGATTCCATTTCTAACATTTTCTTCTCCA
TATCTGCTTTTAGATCAATTCCTTGTTTGTCTAGAAGTTCTTGTTGAGCATATTTCCAATCAATTGGTTG
TTCAGCTATTGCTGCCAAGTTATGCCTGCTTTGCCTTGCTTCCTGTGGATCATTATATCGGAAAACGTGA
TGTTCACCGAGAATAACTCTAGATCCTGTGTGTAATACAGTAGGAGTTGTCACTTGTTTTCCATTTATAT
AGCAAGATGCATTCGGTTTCATTGTCAATGTCACATTTCCATCTTCGTTTATAAATTCACAATGTAATTC
GAGAATCGCTTCTCCCGATAAGAGAATGTCTGGACGATGTTCAGCTTCAGGGCGGCCGACGCTAGTTACT
CCTTCTTTAAGATAATATATGAGACACTCTGACATCAATGGATCTTCATTCAAGTTAACTAAATGGGGTA
A
