>Addgene plasmid #24470 | U653-HTR | addgene partial sequence | sequence record 30341 | 24470 with T7
TTTGTTTAACTTTAAGAAGGAGATATACATATGTCATCGGTTAAAGTAGCTGTACGTGTTCGCCCATTCA
ACCAACGGGAAATCTCGAACACTTCAAAATGTGTCCTTCAAGTAAATGGAAATACGACGACAATAAATGG
TCATTCAATTAACAAGGAGAACTTCAGTTTCAATTTTGATCATTCATATTGGTCGTTTGCGAGGAATGAC
CCACATTTTATCACCCAAAAACAAGTATATGAAGAGCTCGGAGTTGAAATGTTGGAACACGCATTTGAAG
GGTATAATGTCTGCATTTTTGCATACGGTCAAACAGGATCAGGAAAATCATATACAATGATGGGAAAAGC
CAATGATCCAGATGAAATGGGTATAATTCCACGTTTGTGCAATGATTTATTTGCACGAATTGATAATAAC
AATGATAAAGATGTTCAATATTCTGTAGAGGTATCGTATATGGAAATTTATTGTGAACGAGTAAAAGATC
TTCTGAATCCTAACTCTGGAGGTAACCTAAGGGTTCGTGAACATCCTTTACTTGGACCTTACGTCGATGA
CCTTACCAAAATGGCAGTTTGTTCTTACCACGACATTTGCAATCTGATGGACGAAGGAAATAAAGCGAGA
ACTGTTGCTGCAACAAATATGAATTCGACATCATCAAGATCCCATGCGGTATTCACAATAGTACTCACTC
AAAAAAGACATTGTGCTGA
