[The description below was written by a language model from this plasmid's Addgene catalogue record.]
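Description:
U653-HTR is a bacterial expression plasmid built on the pET17 backbone (about 3.3 kb without insert) that carries a fragment of the Caenorhabditis elegans kinesin gene unc-104, the nematode counterpart of KIF1A. It is a high-copy plasmid selected with ampicillin, and it is maintained in a standard cloning strain. The record gives no feature table, so promoter and terminator are not explicitly annotated. However, the pET17 backbone and the listed T7 and T7-terminator sequencing primers indicate the usual pET arrangement. In that layout the open reading frame sits between a T7 promoter and T7 terminator, and expression depends on a host that supplies T7 RNA polymerase.

The insert is 1959 bp and was introduced by restriction enzyme cloning. That length matches the 653 codons the construct name appears to imply, which suggests a truncated Unc104 rather than the full-length motor, although the record does not define the boundaries or explain the "HTR" suffix. A C-terminal His tag is fused to the insert, which allows the recombinant protein to be purified by immobilised metal affinity chromatography. Repository sequencing detected a V495E substitution relative to the expected sequence, and the depositor states that it should not affect function.

The associated publication examined how Unc104/KIF1A becomes a processive motor after dimerization. The plasmid is therefore best understood as a source of purified recombinant Unc104 protein for in vitro biochemical and motility studies of this kinesin.
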