Addgene plasmid #24470: U653-HTR
Depositing lab: Ron Vale. Depositing organization: University of California, San Francisco (UCSF). Publication: Conversion of Unc104/KIF1A kinesin into a processive motor after dimerization. Tomishige M, Klopfenstein DR, Vale RD. Science. 2002 Sep 27. 297(5590):2263-7. 10.1126/science.1073386 PubMed 12351789.
Backbone
  Vector backbone: pET17
  Backbone size w/o insert (bp): 3300
  Vector type: Bacterial Expression
Growth in bacteria
  Bacterial resistance: Ampicillin, 100 μg/mL
  Growth temperature: 37°C
  Growth strain: DH5alpha
  Copy number: High Copy
Gene/Insert
  Gene/Insert name: Unc104
  Species: C. elegans (nematode)
  Insert size (bp): 1959
  Entrez Gene: unc-104 (a.k.a. CELE_C52E12.2)
  Tag / fusion protein: His (C terminal on insert)
  Cloning method: Restriction Enzyme
  Sequencing primers: 5′ T7; 3′ T7-term
Terms and licenses: Academic/Nonprofit Terms; Industry Terms: Not Available to Industry
Depositor comments: An V495E mutation detected in Addgene sequence. Author reports that it should not alter function.
How to cite: U653-HTR was a gift from Ron Vale (Addgene plasmid # 24470 ; http://n2t.net/addgene:24470 ; RRID:Addgene_24470)
